Addgene plasmid #12346: pBD-0013
Depositing lab: Axel Brunger. Depositing organization: Stanford University. Publication: Central pore residues mediate the p97/VCP activity required for ERAD. DeLaBarre B, Christianson JC, Kopito RR, Brunger AT. Mol Cell. 2006 May 19. 22(4):451-62. 10.1016/j.molcel.2006.03.036 PubMed 16713576.
Backbone
  Vector backbone: pET-28a
  Backbone size w/o insert (bp): 5400
  Vector type: Bacterial Expression
Growth in bacteria
  Bacterial resistance: Kanamycin, 50 μg/mL
  Growth temperature: 37°C
  Growth strain: DH5alpha
  Copy number: High Copy
Gene/Insert
  Gene/Insert name: VCP R313A (alt name: p97)
  Species: M. musculus (mouse)
  Insert size (bp): 2400
  Mutation: R313A
  Entrez Gene: Vcp
  Tag / fusion protein: His6 (N terminal on backbone)
  Cloning method: Restriction Enzyme; 5′ cloning site NdeI (unknown if destroyed); 3′ cloning site BamH1 (unknown if destroyed)
  Sequencing primers: 5′ T7
Resource information
  A portion of this plasmid was derived from a plasmid made by: Graham Warren at Yale, circa 2000
Terms and licenses: Academic/Nonprofit Terms; Industry Terms: Not Available to Industry
How to cite: pBD-0013 was a gift from Axel Brunger (Addgene plasmid # 12346 ; http://n2t.net/addgene:12346 ; RRID:Addgene_12346)
