[The description below was written by a language model from this plasmid's Addgene catalogue record.]
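Description:
pBD-0013 is a bacterial expression plasmid built on the pET-28a backbone (about 5.4 kb without insert) that carries a roughly 2.4 kb insert encoding mouse VCP, also known as p97, with the point mutation R313A. The coding sequence was placed between the NdeI and BamHI sites of the vector by restriction cloning, although the record does not say whether those sites survived. This position puts the gene in frame with the backbone-encoded N-terminal His6 tag, so the protein is produced as a histidine-tagged fusion suitable for metal-affinity purification. The plasmid is selected with kanamycin and is listed as high copy, with DH5alpha given as the propagation strain.

No feature table is supplied, so the regulatory elements are not itemised in the record. The pET-28a design generally relies on a T7 promoter under lac operator control, which drives expression in E. coli hosts that supply T7 RNA polymerase, and the listing of a T7 sequencing primer for the 5′ end is consistent with that arrangement. VCP/p97 is a hexameric AAA+ ATPase involved in extracting ubiquitinated substrates during endoplasmic-reticulum-associated degradation (ERAD). The associated publication concerns central pore residues that mediate the p97/VCP activity required for ERAD, so the R313A substitution appears to be one of the mutants used in that work, though the record does not describe the role of this residue directly. The construct is suited to producing recombinant mutant protein for comparison with wild-type p97. Part of the plasmid was derived from an earlier construct made in another laboratory.
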