>Addgene plasmid #12346 | pBD-0013 | addgene partial sequence | sequence record 18891 | rVSP-F 5'-atcaagcgagaggatgagga-3'
NNNNNNNNNNNTATGATGACGTCGGTGGTTGCAGGAAGCAGCTAGCTCAGATAAAGGAGATGGTGGAGCT
GCCACTGAGACATCCTGCGCTCTTCAAGGCGATTGGTGTAAAGCCTCCTCGGGGAATCTTGTTGTATGGG
CCTCCTGGGACAGGGAAGACCCTGATTGCTCGAGCTGTGGCAAATGAAACTGGAGCCTTCTTCTTTCTGA
TCAATGGTCCTGAAATCATGAGCAAATTGGCTGGTGAGTCTGAGAGCAACCTTCGTAAAGCCTTTGAGGA
AGCTGAAAAGAATGCTCCTGCTATCATCTTCATCGATGAGCTTGATGCCATTGCACCCAAAGCAGAGAAA
ACTCATGGGGAAGTGGAGCGTCGCATCGTGTCTCAGTTGTTGACCCTCATGGATGGCCTAAAGCAGAGAG
CACATGTGATAGTTATGGCAGCAACCAATAGACCCAACAGCATTGACCCAGCCCTACGGCGATTTGGTCG
CTTTGACAGAGAGGTAGATATTGGAATACCTGATGCTACAGGACGTTTGGAGATTCTTCAGATCCATACC
AAGAACATGAAACTGGCAGATGATGTGGACTTGGAACAGGTAGCCAATGAGACTCATGGTCATGTTGGTG
CTGATTTGGCAGCCCTATGTTCAGAGGCTGCTCTGCAGGCCATCCGGAAAAAAATGGACCTCATTGACCT
ANAANANGAGACCNTNNNNNNNNNNNNNNNNNNNNNNNNNNNNNNTTACNNNNNNNNNNNNNTCCGGNGG
GGCTTTNNAGTCNAAGCNNNCCCCATCANCNNCTTCNGGGAAACTGNNNGGGTANANAGGNNGCCNNNCA
AGTAACCTGGGN
